>Addgene plasmid #228691 | pM.005 | addgene full sequence | sequence record 456313 | Addgene NGS Result
CGTTGCTGGCGTTTTTCCATAGGCTCCGCCCCCCTGACGAGCATCACAAAAATCGACGCTCAAGTCAGAG
GTGGCGAAACCCGACAGGACTATAAAGATACCAGGCGTTTCCCCCTGGAAGCTCCCTCGTGCGCTCTCCT
GTTCCGACCCTGCCGCTTACCGGATACCTGTCCGCCTTTCTCCCTTCGGGAAGCGTGGCGCTTTCTCATA
GCTCACGCTGTAGGTATCTCAGTTCGGTGTAGGTCGTTCGCTCCAAGCTGGGCTGTGTGCACGAACCCCC
CGTTCAGCCCGACCGCTGCGCCTTATCCGGTAACTATCGTCTTGAGTCCAACCCGGTAAGACACGACTTA
TCGCCACTGGCAGCAGCCACTGGTAACAGGATTAGCAGAGCGAGGTATGTAGGCGGTGCTACAGAGTTCT
TGAAGTGGTGGCCTAACTACGGCTACACTAGAAGAACAGTATTTGGTATCTGCGCTCTGCTGAAGCCAGT
TACCTTCGGAAAAAGAGTTGGTAGCTCTTGATCCGGCAAACAAACCACCGCTGGTAGCGGTGGTTTTTTT
GTTTGCAAGCAGCAGATTACGCGCAGAAAAAAAGGATCTCAAGAAGATCCTTTGATCTTTTCTACGGGGT
CTGACGCTCAGTGGAACGAAAACTCACGTTAAGGGATTTTGGTCATGATTGATCGGGCACGTAAGAGGTT
CCAACTTTCACCATAATGAAATAAGATCACTACCGGGCGTATTTTTTGAGTTATCGAGATTTTCAGGAGC
TAAGGAAGCTAAAATGGAGAAAAAAATCACTGGATATACCACCGTTGATATATCCCAATGGCATCGTAAA
GAACATTTTGAGGCATTTCAGTCAGTTGCTCAATGTACCTATAACCAGACCGTTCAGCTGGATATTACGG
CCTTTTTAAAGACCGTAAAGAAAAATAAGCACAAGTTTTATCCGGCCTTTATTCACATTCTTGCCCGCCT
GATGAATGCTCATCCGGAATTTCGTATGGCAATGAAAGACGGTGAGCTGGTGATATGGGATAGTGTTCAC
CCTTGTTACACCGTTTTCCATGAGCAAACTGAAACGTTTTCATCGCTCTGGAGTGAATACCACGACGATT
TCCGGCAGTTTCTACACATATATTCGCAAGATGTGGCGTGTTACGGTGAAAACCTGGCCTATTTCCCTAA
AGGGTTTATTGAGAATATGTTTTTCGTTTCAGCCAATCCCTGGGTGAGTTTCACCAGTTTTGATTTAAAC
GTGGCCAATATGGACAACTTCTTCGCCCCCGTTTTCACCATGGGCAAATATTATACGCAAGGCGACAAGG
TGCTGATGCCGCTGGCGATTCAGGTTCATCATGCCGTTTGTGATGGCTTCCATGTCGGCAGAATGCTTAA
TGAATTACAACAGTACTGCGATGAGTGGCAGGGCGGGGCGTAATTTGATATCGAGCTCGCTTGGACTCCT
GTTGATAGATCCAGTAATGACCTCAGAACTCCATCTGGATTTGTTCAGAACGCTCGGTTGCCGCCGGGCG
TTTTTTATTGGTCTGGTCTCACATACCGGATTTGTACAATTCATCCATACCCAAGGTAATACCAGCAGCA
GTAACAAATTCTAACAAGACCATGTGGTCCCTCTTTTCGTTTGGATCTTTGGATAACTTAGATTGAGTGG
ATAAGTAATGGTTGTCTGGTAACAAGACTGGACCATCACCAATTGGAGTATTTTGTTGATAATGGTCAGC
TAATTGAACACCACCATCTTCAATGTTGTGTCTAATTTTGAAGTTAGCTTTGATACCATTCTTTTGTTTG
TCAGCAGTGATGTAAACATTGTCAGAGAAATAATTGTATTCCAATTTGTGACCTAAAATGTTACCATCTT
CTTTAAAATCAATACCTTTTAATTCGATTCTATTAACTAAGGTATCACCTTCAAACTTGACTTCAGCTCT
GGTCTTGTAGTTACCGTCATCTTTGAAAAAAATAGTTCTTTCTTGAACATAACCTTCTGGCATGGCAGAC
TTGAAAAAGTCATGTTGTTTCATATGATCTGGGTATCTTGCAAAACATTGAACACCCCAAGATAAAGTAG
TGACTAAGGTTGGCCATGGAACTGGCAATTTACCAGTAGTACAAATAAATTTTAAGGTCAATTTACCGTA
AGTAGCATCACCTTCACCTTCACCGGAGACAGAAAATTTGTGACCATTAACATCACCATCTAATTCAACC
AAAATTGGGACAACACCAGTGAATAATTCTTCACCTTTAGAAACCATCTTTGAGACCGACTACGGTTATC
CACAGAATCAGGGGATAACGCAGGAAAGAACATGTGAGCAAAAGGCCAGCAAAAGGCCAGGAACCGTAAA
AAGGCCG
Features (pLannotate 1.2.2; 6 found; start..end, strand, type, name):
     14..602     -  rep_origin     ori: high-copy-number ColE1/pMB1/pBR322/pUC origin of replication
    686..783     +  promoter       cat promoter: promoter of the E. coli cat gene encoding chloramphenicol acetyltransferase
    784..1440    +  CDS            cat: CAT_ECOLX - Experimental evidence at protein level: Swiss-Prot protein existence level 1. This enzyme is an effector of chloramphenicol resistance in bacteria. From Escherichia coli. This protein is used as a marker in many commonly used cloning vectors, such as pACYC184.
   1514..1548    +  terminator     lambda t0 terminator: minimal transcription terminator from phage lambda (Scholtissek and Grosse, 1987)
   1571..2287    -  CDS            mTurquoise2: mTurquoise2 is a basic (constitutively fluorescent) cyan fluorescent protein published in 2012, derived from Aequorea victoria. It is reported to be a rapidly-maturing monomer with very low acid sensitivity.
   2301..2353    -  rep_origin     RSF ori (fragment): Plasmids containing the RSF 1030 origin of replication can be propagated in E. coli cells that contain additional plasmids with compatible origins.
