[The description below was written by a language model from this plasmid's Addgene catalogue record and pLannotate feature annotations shown in this document.]
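Description:
pM.005 is a small (about 2.4 kb) part-storage plasmid built on the pYTK001 backbone, the entry vector of the yeast modular cloning toolkit, and it carries the coding sequence for mTurquoise2 formatted as an N-terminal fluorescent tag. It belongs to a set of modular parts intended for assembling multigene expression vectors for the baculovirus system and yeast. The plasmid is propagated in E. coli from a high-copy ColE1/pUC-type origin and is selected with chloramphenicol, with resistance provided by the cat gene under its native promoter and followed by a minimal lambda t0 terminator. A short fragment annotated as an RSF origin lies next to the insert. At roughly 50 nt it is unlikely to be a working replicon and is probably residual backbone sequence or a similarity match.

The only payload is the mTurquoise2 open reading frame, a monomeric, rapidly maturing cyan fluorescent protein derived from Aequorea victoria GFP, with low acid sensitivity. The feature table shows no promoter, terminator or other eukaryotic regulatory element around it, which fits its role as a donor part rather than an expression construct. The tag is meant to be excised and joined in frame upstream of a gene of interest, together with separately supplied promoter and terminator parts, during hierarchical assembly. The record lists restriction-enzyme cloning but does not state the flanking sites or overhangs, so the part's exact position within the assembly standard cannot be determined from the record beyond its designation as an N-terminal tag. Typical uses would be building cyan-tagged fusion proteins to monitor expression, localisation or complex composition in insect cells or yeast.
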