Addgene plasmid #228691: pM.005
Purpose: N terminal mTurquoise2 fluorescence tag
Depositing lab: Chen Davidovich. Depositing organization: Monash University. Publication: Modular cloning of multigene vectors for the baculovirus system and yeast. Lai Z, Flanigan SF, Boudes M, Davidovich C. J Mol Biol. 2025 Jan 13:168943. doi: 10.1016/j.jmb.2025.168943. PubMed 39814169.
Backbone
  Vector backbone: pYTK001
  Vector type: Fluroscence tag
Growth in bacteria
  Bacterial resistance: Chloramphenicol, 25 μg/mL
  Growth temperature: 37°C
  Growth strain: DH5alpha
  Copy number: High Copy
Gene/Insert
  Gene/Insert name: mTurquoise2
  Species: Synthetic
  Mutation: WT
  Cloning method: Restriction Enzyme; 5′ cloning site Unknown (unknown if destroyed)
Terms and licenses: Academic/Nonprofit Terms; Industry Terms: Not Available to Industry
How to cite: pM.005 was a gift from Chen Davidovich (Addgene plasmid # 228691 ; http://n2t.net/addgene:228691 ; RRID:Addgene_228691)
